Addgene plasmid #82672: p202_LTJ_sgRNACD45.2_R1
Purpose: sgRNA targeting murine CD45.2 region 1. Co-expresses SpCas9-2A-EGFP.
Depositing lab: Lukas Jeker. Publication: Highly Efficient and Versatile Plasmid-Based Gene Editing in Primary T Cells. Kornete M, Marone R, Jeker LT. J Immunol. 2018 Feb 14. pii: jimmunol.1701121. doi: 10.4049/jimmunol.1701121. PubMed 29445007.
Backbone
  Vector backbone: pX458
  Backbone manufacturer: Feng Zhang (Addgene plasmid# 48138)
  Backbone size w/o insert (bp): 9300
  Total vector size (bp): 9300
  Modifications to backbone: sgRNA cloned into the BbsI site of pX458
  Vector type: Mammalian Expression, CRISPR
  Selectable markers: EGFP
Growth in bacteria
  Bacterial resistance: Ampicillin, 100 μg/mL
  Growth temperature: 37°C
  Growth strain: DH5alpha
  Copy number: High Copy
Gene/Insert
  Gene/Insert name: sgRNA targeting mouse CD45.2 region 1
  gRNA/shRNA sequence: GGCTAATACTTCAATTTGTT
  Species: M. musculus (mouse)
  Promoter: U6
  Cloning method: Restriction Enzyme; 5′ cloning site BbsI (destroyed during cloning); 3′ cloning site BbsI (destroyed during cloning)
  Sequencing primers: 5′ U6-forward primer (ACTATCATATGCTTACCGTAAC)
Terms and licenses: Academic/Nonprofit Terms; Industry Terms: Not Available to Industry
Depositor comments: Plasmid co-expresses Cas9 from S. pyogenes with 2A-EGFP, as part of the pX458 backbone. These plasmids were previously associated with the following preprint: Highly efficient and versatile plasmid-based gene editing in primary T cells bioRxiv. 13 January 2018. doi:10.1101/247544
How to cite: p202_LTJ_sgRNACD45.2_R1 was a gift from Lukas Jeker (Addgene plasmid # 82672 ; http://n2t.net/addgene:82672 ; RRID:Addgene_82672)
