[The description below was written by a language model from this plasmid's Addgene catalogue record and pLannotate feature annotations shown in this document.]
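Description:
p202_LTJ_sgRNACD45.2_R1 is an all-in-one mammalian CRISPR expression plasmid of about 9.3 kb, built on the pX458 backbone. It is propagated in E. coli as a high-copy plasmid through a ColE1/pUC-type origin and selected with ampicillin via the β-lactamase gene. An f1 phage origin is also present, along with short annotated remnants of pBR322 bom and rop sequences. There is no drug-selection marker for mammalian cells; EGFP fluorescence is the listed marker for identifying or sorting cells that have taken up the plasmid.

The construct carries two expression units. In the first, the human U6 RNA polymerase III promoter drives a single guide RNA, made of a 20-nt spacer directed against region 1 of the murine CD45.2 allele fused to the S. pyogenes guide RNA scaffold. The spacer was inserted at the BbsI sites of pX458, which were destroyed in the process. In the second, a hybrid promoter (CMV enhancer, chicken β-actin promoter and a hybrid intron) drives S. pyogenes Cas9. The annotation software splits Cas9 into N- and C-terminal portions, but they are contiguous and form a single coding region. Cas9 is followed by a nucleoplasmin nuclear localization signal and, according to the catalogue record, a 2A peptide linking it to EGFP, so that nuclease and reporter come from one transcript terminated by the bGH polyadenylation signal. A single AAV2 ITR lies downstream; with only one repeat annotated, nothing in the record indicates the plasmid is meant for AAV packaging.

The associated work concerns plasmid-based gene editing in primary T cells, where this plasmid supplies Cas9 and a guide to cut the mouse CD45.2 locus while marking transfected cells green.
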