Features (pLannotate 1.2.2; 19 found; start..end, strand, type, name):
      1..241     +  promoter       U6 promoter: RNA polymerase III promoter for human U6 snRNA
    270..345     +  misc_RNA       gRNA scaffold: guide RNA scaffold for the Streptococcus pyogenes CRISPR/Cas9 system
    352..395     +  misc_RNA       gRNA scaffold (fragment): guide RNA scaffold for the Streptococcus pyogenes CRISPR/Cas9 system
    442..727     +  enhancer       CMV enhancer: human cytomegalovirus immediate early enhancer; contains an 18-bp deletion relative to the standard CMV enhancer
    729..1006    +  promoter       chicken β-actin promoter: No description available
   1007..1234    +  intron         hybrid intron: hybrid between chicken β-actin (CBA) and minute virus of mice (MMV) introns (Gray et al., 2011)
   1372..2973    +  CDS            Cas9(N): N-terminal portion of Streptococcus pyogenes Cas9 (Zetsche et al., 2015)
   2974..5472    +  CDS            Cas9(C): C-terminal portion of Streptococcus pyogenes Cas9 (Zetsche et al., 2015)
   5473..5520    +  CDS            nucleoplasmin NLS: bipartite nuclear localization signal from nucleoplasmin
   5590..6303    +  CDS            EGFP: EGFP is a basic (constitutively fluorescent) green fluorescent protein published in 1996, derived from Aequorea victoria. It is reported to be a rapidly-maturing weak dimer with moderate acid sensitivity.
   6337..6448    +  polyA_signal   bGH poly(A) signal: bovine growth hormone polyadenylation signal
   6553..6693    +  repeat_region  AAV2 ITR: inverted terminal repeat of adeno-associated virus serotype 2 inverted
   6698..6749    -  misc_feature   bom (fragment): basis of mobility region from pBR322
   6768..7223    +  rep_origin     f1 ori (sequence partly withheld): f1 bacteriophage origin of replication; arrow indicates direction of (+) strand synthesis
   7224..7273    -  misc_feature   bom (fragment): basis of mobility region from pBR322
   7375..7410    -  CDS            rop (fragment): Rop protein, which maintains plasmids at low copy number; rop
   7505..7609    +  promoter       AmpR promoter: bla
   7610..8470    +  CDS            AmpR: β-lactamase; bla; confers resistance to ampicillin, carbenicillin, and related antibiotics
   8641..9229    +  rep_origin     ori: high-copy-number ColE1/pMB1/pBR322/pUC origin of replication
>Addgene plasmid #82672 | p202_LTJ_sgRNACD45.2_R1 | depositor full sequence | sequence record 157273 | p202_LTJ_sgRNACD45.2_R1 sequence 9290 bps
GAGGGCCTATTTCCCATGATTCCTTCATATTTGCATATACGATACAAGGCTGTTAGAGAGATAATTGGAA
TTAATTTGACTGTAAACACAAAGATATTAGTACAAAATACGTGACGTAGAAAGTAATAATTTCTTGGGTA
GTTTGCAGTTTTAAAATTATGTTTTAAAATGGACTATCATATGCTTACCGTAACTTGAAAGTATTTCGAT
TTCTTGGCTTTATATATCTTGTGGAAAGGACGAAACACCGGCTAATACTTCAATTTGTTGTTTTAGAGCT
AGAAATAGCAAGTTAAAATAAGGCTAGTCCGTTATCAACTTGAAAAAGTGGCACCGAGTCGGTGCTTTTT
TGTTTTAGAGCTAGAAATAGCAAGTTAAAATAAGGCTAGTCCGTTTTTAGCGCGTGCGCCAATTCTGCAG
ACAAATGGCTCTAGAGGTACCCGTTACATAACTTACGGTAAATGGCCCGCCTGGCTGACCGCCCAACGAC
CCCCGCCCATTGACGTCAATAGTAACGCCAATAGGGACTTTCCATTGACGTCAATGGGTGGAGTATTTAC
GGTAAACTGCCCACTTGGCAGTACATCAAGTGTATCATATGCCAAGTACGCCCCCTATTGACGTCAATGA
CGGTAAATGGCCCGCCTGGCATTGTGCCCAGTACATGACCTTATGGGACTTTCCTACTTGGCAGTACATC
TACGTATTAGTCATCGCTATTACCATGGTCGAGGTGAGCCCCACGTTCTGCTTCACTCTCCCCATCTCCC
CCCCCTCCCCACCCCCAATTTTGTATTTATTTATTTTTTAATTATTTTGTGCAGCGATGGGGGCGGGGGG
GGGGGGGGGGCGCGCGCCAGGCGGGGCGGGGCGGGGCGAGGGGCGGGGCGGGGCGAGGCGGAGAGGTGCG
GCGGCAGCCAATCAGAGCGGCGCGCTCCGAAAGTTTCCTTTTATGGCGAGGCGGCGGCGGCGGCGGCCCT
ATAAAAAGCGAAGCGCGCGGCGGGCGGGAGTCGCTGCGCGCTGCCTTCGCCCCGTGCCCCGCTCCGCCGC
CGCCTCGCGCCGCCCGCCCCGGCTCTGACTGACCGCGTTACTCCCACAGGTGAGCGGGCGGGACGGCCCT
TCTCCTCCGGGCTGTAATTAGCTGAGCAAGAGGTAAGGGTTTAAGGGATGGTTGGTTGGTGGGGTATTAA
TGTTTAATTACCTGGAGCACCTGCCTGAAATCACTTTTTTTCAGGTTGGACCGGTGCCACCATGGACTAT
AAGGACCACGACGGAGACTACAAGGATCATGATATTGATTACAAAGACGATGACGATAAGATGGCCCCAA
AGAAGAAGCGGAAGGTCGGTATCCACGGAGTCCCAGCAGCCGACAAGAAGTACAGCATCGGCCTGGACAT
CGGCACCAACTCTGTGGGCTGGGCCGTGATCACCGACGAGTACAAGGTGCCCAGCAAGAAATTCAAGGTG
CTGGGCAACACCGACCGGCACAGCATCAAGAAGAACCTGATCGGAGCCCTGCTGTTCGACAGCGGCGAAA
CAGCCGAGGCCACCCGGCTGAAGAGAACCGCCAGAAGAAGATACACCAGACGGAAGAACCGGATCTGCTA
TCTGCAAGAGATCTTCAGCAACGAGATGGCCAAGGTGGACGACAGCTTCTTCCACAGACTGGAAGAGTCC
TTCCTGGTGGAAGAGGATAAGAAGCACGAGCGGCACCCCATCTTCGGCAACATCGTGGACGAGGTGGCCT
ACCACGAGAAGTACCCCACCATCTACCACCTGAGAAAGAAACTGGTGGACAGCACCGACAAGGCCGACCT
GCGGCTGATCTATCTGGCCCTGGCCCACATGATCAAGTTCCGGGGCCACTTCCTGATCGAGGGCGACCTG
AACCCCGACAACAGCGACGTGGACAAGCTGTTCATCCAGCTGGTGCAGACCTACAACCAGCTGTTCGAGG
AAAACCCCATCAACGCCAGCGGCGTGGACGCCAAGGCCATCCTGTCTGCCAGACTGAGCAAGAGCAGACG
GCTGGAAAATCTGATCGCCCAGCTGCCCGGCGAGAAGAAGAATGGCCTGTTCGGAAACCTGATTGCCCTG
AGCCTGGGCCTGACCCCCAACTTCAAGAGCAACTTCGACCTGGCCGAGGATGCCAAACTGCAGCTGAGCA
AGGACACCTACGACGACGACCTGGACAACCTGCTGGCCCAGATCGGCGACCAGTACGCCGACCTGTTTCT
GGCCGCCAAGAACCTGTCCGACGCCATCCTGCTGAGCGACATCCTGAGAGTGAACACCGAGATCACCAAG
GCCCCCCTGAGCGCCTCTATGATCAAGAGATACGACGAGCACCACCAGGACCTGACCCTGCTGAAAGCTC
TCGTGCGGCAGCAGCTGCCTGAGAAGTACAAAGAGATTTTCTTCGACCAGAGCAAGAACGGCTACGCCGG
CTACATTGACGGCGGAGCCAGCCAGGAAGAGTTCTACAAGTTCATCAAGCCCATCCTGGAAAAGATGGAC
GGCACCGAGGAACTGCTCGTGAAGCTGAACAGAGAGGACCTGCTGCGGAAGCAGCGGACCTTCGACAACG
GCAGCATCCCCCACCAGATCCACCTGGGAGAGCTGCACGCCATTCTGCGGCGGCAGGAAGATTTTTACCC
ATTCCTGAAGGACAACCGGGAAAAGATCGAGAAGATCCTGACCTTCCGCATCCCCTACTACGTGGGCCCT
CTGGCCAGGGGAAACAGCAGATTCGCCTGGATGACCAGAAAGAGCGAGGAAACCATCACCCCCTGGAACT
TCGAGGAAGTGGTGGACAAGGGCGCTTCCGCCCAGAGCTTCATCGAGCGGATGACCAACTTCGATAAGAA
CCTGCCCAACGAGAAGGTGCTGCCCAAGCACAGCCTGCTGTACGAGTACTTCACCGTGTATAACGAGCTG
ACCAAAGTGAAATACGTGACCGAGGGAATGAGAAAGCCCGCCTTCCTGAGCGGCGAGCAGAAAAAGGCCA
TCGTGGACCTGCTGTTCAAGACCAACCGGAAAGTGACCGTGAAGCAGCTGAAAGAGGACTACTTCAAGAA
AATCGAGTGCTTCGACTCCGTGGAAATCTCCGGCGTGGAAGATCGGTTCAACGCCTCCCTGGGCACATAC
CACGATCTGCTGAAAATTATCAAGGACAAGGACTTCCTGGACAATGAGGAAAACGAGGACATTCTGGAAG
ATATCGTGCTGACCCTGACACTGTTTGAGGACAGAGAGATGATCGAGGAACGGCTGAAAACCTATGCCCA
CCTGTTCGACGACAAAGTGATGAAGCAGCTGAAGCGGCGGAGATACACCGGCTGGGGCAGGCTGAGCCGG
AAGCTGATCAACGGCATCCGGGACAAGCAGTCCGGCAAGACAATCCTGGATTTCCTGAAGTCCGACGGCT
TCGCCAACAGAAACTTCATGCAGCTGATCCACGACGACAGCCTGACCTTTAAAGAGGACATCCAGAAAGC
CCAGGTGTCCGGCCAGGGCGATAGCCTGCACGAGCACATTGCCAATCTGGCCGGCAGCCCCGCCATTAAG
AAGGGCATCCTGCAGACAGTGAAGGTGGTGGACGAGCTCGTGAAAGTGATGGGCCGGCACAAGCCCGAGA
ACATCGTGATCGAAATGGCCAGAGAGAACCAGACCACCCAGAAGGGACAGAAGAACAGCCGCGAGAGAAT
GAAGCGGATCGAAGAGGGCATCAAAGAGCTGGGCAGCCAGATCCTGAAAGAACACCCCGTGGAAAACACC
CAGCTGCAGAACGAGAAGCTGTACCTGTACTACCTGCAGAATGGGCGGGATATGTACGTGGACCAGGAAC
TGGACATCAACCGGCTGTCCGACTACGATGTGGACCATATCGTGCCTCAGAGCTTTCTGAAGGACGACTC
CATCGACAACAAGGTGCTGACCAGAAGCGACAAGAACCGGGGCAAGAGCGACAACGTGCCCTCCGAAGAG
GTCGTGAAGAAGATGAAGAACTACTGGCGGCAGCTGCTGAACGCCAAGCTGATTACCCAGAGAAAGTTCG
ACAATCTGACCAAGGCCGAGAGAGGCGGCCTGAGCGAACTGGATAAGGCCGGCTTCATCAAGAGACAGCT
GGTGGAAACCCGGCAGATCACAAAGCACGTGGCACAGATCCTGGACTCCCGGATGAACACTAAGTACGAC
GAGAATGACAAGCTGATCCGGGAAGTGAAAGTGATCACCCTGAAGTCCAAGCTGGTGTCCGATTTCCGGA
AGGATTTCCAGTTTTACAAAGTGCGCGAGATCAACAACTACCACCACGCCCACGACGCCTACCTGAACGC
CGTCGTGGGAACCGCCCTGATCAAAAAGTACCCTAAGCTGGAAAGCGAGTTCGTGTACGGCGACTACAAG
GTGTACGACGTGCGGAAGATGATCGCCAAGAGCGAGCAGGAAATCGGCAAGGCTACCGCCAAGTACTTCT
TCTACAGCAACATCATGAACTTTTTCAAGACCGAGATTACCCTGGCCAACGGCGAGATCCGGAAGCGGCC
TCTGATCGAGACAAACGGCGAAACCGGGGAGATCGTGTGGGATAAGGGCCGGGATTTTGCCACCGTGCGG
AAAGTGCTGAGCATGCCCCAAGTGAATATCGTGAAAAAGACCGAGGTGCAGACAGGCGGCTTCAGCAAAG
AGTCTATCCTGCCCAAGAGGAACAGCGATAAGCTGATCGCCAGAAAGAAGGACTGGGACCCTAAGAAGTA
CGGCGGCTTCGACAGCCCCACCGTGGCCTATTCTGTGCTGGTGGTGGCCAAAGTGGAAAAGGGCAAGTCC
AAGAAACTGAAGAGTGTGAAAGAGCTGCTGGGGATCACCATCATGGAAAGAAGCAGCTTCGAGAAGAATC
CCATCGACTTTCTGGAAGCCAAGGGCTACAAAGAAGTGAAAAAGGACCTGATCATCAAGCTGCCTAAGTA
CTCCCTGTTCGAGCTGGAAAACGGCCGGAAGAGAATGCTGGCCTCTGCCGGCGAACTGCAGAAGGGAAAC
GAACTGGCCCTGCCCTCCAAATATGTGAACTTCCTGTACCTGGCCAGCCACTATGAGAAGCTGAAGGGCT
CCCCCGAGGATAATGAGCAGAAACAGCTGTTTGTGGAACAGCACAAGCACTACCTGGACGAGATCATCGA
GCAGATCAGCGAGTTCTCCAAGAGAGTGATCCTGGCCGACGCTAATCTGGACAAAGTGCTGTCCGCCTAC
AACAAGCACCGGGATAAGCCCATCAGAGAGCAGGCCGAGAATATCATCCACCTGTTTACCCTGACCAATC
TGGGAGCCCCTGCCGCCTTCAAGTACTTTGACACCACCATCGACCGGAAGAGGTACACCAGCACCAAAGA
GGTGCTGGACGCCACCCTGATCCACCAGAGCATCACCGGCCTGTACGAGACACGGATCGACCTGTCTCAG
CTGGGAGGCGACAAAAGGCCGGCGGCCACGAAAAAGGCCGGCCAGGCAAAAAAGAAAAAGGAATTCGGCA
GTGGAGAGGGCAGAGGAAGTCTGCTAACATGCGGTGACGTCGAGGAGAATCCTGGCCCAGTGAGCAAGGG
CGAGGAGCTGTTCACCGGGGTGGTGCCCATCCTGGTCGAGCTGGACGGCGACGTAAACGGCCACAAGTTC
AGCGTGTCCGGCGAGGGCGAGGGCGATGCCACCTACGGCAAGCTGACCCTGAAGTTCATCTGCACCACCG
GCAAGCTGCCCGTGCCCTGGCCCACCCTCGTGACCACCCTGACCTACGGCGTGCAGTGCTTCAGCCGCTA
CCCCGACCACATGAAGCAGCACGACTTCTTCAAGTCCGCCATGCCCGAAGGCTACGTCCAGGAGCGCACC
ATCTTCTTCAAGGACGACGGCAACTACAAGACCCGCGCCGAGGTGAAGTTCGAGGGCGACACCCTGGTGA
ACCGCATCGAGCTGAAGGGCATCGACTTCAAGGAGGACGGCAACATCCTGGGGCACAAGCTGGAGTACAA
CTACAACAGCCACAACGTCTATATCATGGCCGACAAGCAGAAGAACGGCATCAAGGTGAACTTCAAGATC
CGCCACAACATCGAGGACGGCAGCGTGCAGCTCGCCGACCACTACCAGCAGAACACCCCCATCGGCGACG
GCCCCGTGCTGCTGCCCGACAACCACTACCTGAGCACCCAGTCCGCCCTGAGCAAAGACCCCAACGAGAA
GCGCGATCACATGGTCCTGCTGGAGTTCGTGACCGCCGCCGGGATCACTCTCGGCATGGACGAGCTGTAC
AAGGAATTCTAACTAGAGCTCGCTGATCAGCCTCGACTGTGCCTTCTAGTTGCCAGCCATCTGTTGTTTG
CCCCTCCCCCGTGCCTTCCTTGACCCTGGAAGGTGCCACTCCCACTGTCCTTTCCTAATAAAATGAGGAA
ATTGCATCGCATTGTCTGAGTAGGTGTCATTCTATTCTGGGGGGTGGGGTGGGGCAGGACAGCAAGGGGG
AGGATTGGGAAGAGAATAGCAGGCATGCTGGGGAGCGGCCGCAGGAACCCCTAGTGATGGAGTTGGCCAC
TCCCTCTCTGCGCGCTCGCTCGCTCACTGAGGCCGGGCGACCAAAGGTCGCCCGACGCCCGGGCTTTGCC
CGGGCGGCCTCAGTGAGCGAGCGAGCGCGCAGCTGCCTGCAGGGGCGCCTGATGCGGTATTTTCTCCTTA
CGCATCTGTGCGGTATTTCACACCGCATA
[95 nt withheld, positions 6750-6844]
T
[46 nt withheld, positions 6846-6891]
C
[141 nt withheld, positions 6893-7033]
CCTTTGACGTTGGAGTCCACGTTCTTT
[37 nt withheld, positions 7061-7097]
ACTCTATCTCGGGCTATTCTTTTGATTTATAAGGGATTTTGCCGATTTCGGTCTATTGGTTAAAAAATGA
GCTGATTTAACAAAAATTTAACGCGAATTTTAACAAAATATTAACGTTTACAATTTTATGGTGCACTCTC
AGTACAATCTGCTCTGATGCCGCATAGTTAAGCCAGCCCCGACACCCGCCAACACCCGCTGACGCGCCCT
GACGGGCTTGTCTGCTCCCGGCATCCGCTTACAGACAAGCTGTGACCGTCTCCGGGAGCTGCATGTGTCA
GAGGTTTTCACCGTCATCACCGAAACGCGCGAGACGAAAGGGCCTCGTGATACGCCTATTTTTATAGGTT
AATGTCATGATAATAATGGTTTCTTAGACGTCAGGTGGCACTTTTCGGGGAAATGTGCGCGGAACCCCTA
TTTGTTTATTTTTCTAAATACATTCAAATATGTATCCGCTCATGAGACAATAACCCTGATAAATGCTTCA
ATAATATTGAAAAAGGAAGAGTATGAGTATTCAACATTTCCGTGTCGCCCTTATTCCCTTTTTTGCGGCA
TTTTGCCTTCCTGTTTTTGCTCACCCAGAAACGCTGGTGAAAGTAAAAGATGCTGAAGATCAGTTGGGTG
CACGAGTGGGTTACATCGAACTGGATCTCAACAGCGGTAAGATCCTTGAGAGTTTTCGCCCCGAAGAACG
TTTTCCAATGATGAGCACTTTTAAAGTTCTGCTATGTGGCGCGGTATTATCCCGTATTGACGCCGGGCAA
GAGCAACTCGGTCGCCGCATACACTATTCTCAGAATGACTTGGTTGAGTACTCACCAGTCACAGAAAAGC
ATCTTACGGATGGCATGACAGTAAGAGAATTATGCAGTGCTGCCATAACCATGAGTGATAACACTGCGGC
CAACTTACTTCTGACAACGATCGGAGGACCGAAGGAGCTAACCGCTTTTTTGCACAACATGGGGGATCAT
GTAACTCGCCTTGATCGTTGGGAACCGGAGCTGAATGAAGCCATACCAAACGACGAGCGTGACACCACGA
TGCCTGTAGCAATGGCAACAACGTTGCGCAAACTATTAACTGGCGAACTACTTACTCTAGCTTCCCGGCA
ACAATTAATAGACTGGATGGAGGCGGATAAAGTTGCAGGACCACTTCTGCGCTCGGCCCTTCCGGCTGGC
TGGTTTATTGCTGATAAATCTGGAGCCGGTGAGCGTGGAAGCCGCGGTATCATTGCAGCACTGGGGCCAG
ATGGTAAGCCCTCCCGTATCGTAGTTATCTACACGACGGGGAGTCAGGCAACTATGGATGAACGAAATAG
ACAGATCGCTGAGATAGGTGCCTCACTGATTAAGCATTGGTAACTGTCAGACCAAGTTTACTCATATATA
CTTTAGATTGATTTAAAACTTCATTTTTAATTTAAAAGGATCTAGGTGAAGATCCTTTTTGATAATCTCA
TGACCAAAATCCCTTAACGTGAGTTTTCGTTCCACTGAGCGTCAGACCCCGTAGAAAAGATCAAAGGATC
TTCTTGAGATCCTTTTTTTCTGCGCGTAATCTGCTGCTTGCAAACAAAAAAACCACCGCTACCAGCGGTG
GTTTGTTTGCCGGATCAAGAGCTACCAACTCTTTTTCCGAAGGTAACTGGCTTCAGCAGAGCGCAGATAC
CAAATACTGTTCTTCTAGTGTAGCCGTAGTTAGGCCACCACTTCAAGAACTCTGTAGCACCGCCTACATA
CCTCGCTCTGCTAATCCTGTTACCAGTGGCTGCTGCCAGTGGCGATAAGTCGTGTCTTACCGGGTTGGAC
TCAAGACGATAGTTACCGGATAAGGCGCAGCGGTCGGGCTGAACGGGGGGTTCGTGCACACAGCCCAGCT
TGGAGCGAACGACCTACACCGAACTGAGATACCTACAGCGTGAGCTATGAGAAAGCGCCACGCTTCCCGA
AGGGAGAAAGGCGGACAGGTATCCGGTAAGCGGCAGGGTCGGAACAGGAGAGCGCACGAGGGAGCTTCCA
GGGGGAAACGCCTGGTATCTTTATAGTCCTGTCGGGTTTCGCCACCTCTGACTTGAGCGTCGATTTTTGT
GATGCTCGTCAGGGGGGCGGAGCCTATGGAAAAACGCCAGCAACGCGGCCTTTTTACGGTTCCTGGCCTT
TTGCTGGCCTTTTGCTCACATGT
