>Addgene plasmid #82672 | p202_LTJ_sgRNACD45.2_R1 | depositor partial sequence | sequence record 157272 | U6-forward primer (ACTATCATATGCTTACCGTAAC)
ATCTTGTGGAAGGACGAAACACCGGCTAATACTTCAATTTGTTGTTTTAGAGCTAGAAATAGCAAGTTAA
AATAAGGCTAGTCCGTTATCAACTTGAAAAAGTGGCACCGAGTCGGTGCTTTTTTGTTTTAGAGCTAGAA
ATAGCAAGTTAAAATAAGGCTAGTCCGTTTTTAGCGCGTGCGCCAATTCTGCAGACAAATGGCTCTAGAG
GTACCCGTTACATAACTTACGGTAAATGGCCCGCCTGGCTGACCGCCCAACGACCCCCGCCCATTGACGT
CAATAGTAACGCCAATAGGGACTTTCCATTGACGTCAATGGGTGGAGTATTTACGGTAAACTGCCCACTT
GGCAGTACATCAAGTGTATCATATGCCAAGTACGCCCCCTATTGACGTCAATGACGGTAAATGGCCCGCC
TGGCATTGTGCCCAGTACATGACCTTATGGGACTTTCCTACTTGGCAGTACATCTACGTATTAGTCATCG
CTATTACCATGGTCGAGGTGAGCCCCACGTTCTGCTTCACTCTCCCCATCTCCCCCCCCTCCCCACCCCC
AATTTTGTATTTATTTATTTTTTAATTATTTTGTGCAGCGATGGGGGCGGGGGGGGGGGGGGGGNGCGCG
CCAGGCGGGGCGGGGCGGGGCNAGGGGCGGGGCGGGGCGAGGCGGAGAGGTGCGGCGGCAGCCAATCAGA
GCGGCGCGCTCCGAAAGTTTCCTTTTATGG
