>Addgene plasmid #82672 | p202_LTJ_sgRNACD45.2_R1 | addgene partial sequence | sequence record 204119 | Addgene Partial NGS Result
GCCTTCGCCCCGTGCCCCGCTCCGCCGCCGCCTCGCGCCGCCCGCCCCGGCTCTGACTGACCGCGTTACT
CCCACAGGTGAGCGGGCGGGACGGCCCTTCTCCTCCGGGCTGTAATTAGCTGAGCAAGAGGTAAGGGTTT
AAGGGATGGTTGGTTGGTGGGGTATTAATGTTTAATTACCTGGAGCACCTGCCTGAAATCACTTTTTTTC
AGGTTGGACCGGTGCCACCATGGACTATAAGGACCACGACGGAGACTACAAGGATCATGATATTGATTAC
AAAGACGATGACGATAAGATGGCCCCAAAGAAGAAGCGGAAGGTCGGTATCCACGGAGTCCCAGCAGCCG
ACAAGAAGTACAGCATCGGCCTGGACATCGGCACCAACTCTGTGGGCTGGGCCGTGATCACCGACGAGTA
CAAGGTGCCCAGCAAGAAATTCAAGGTGCTGGGCAACACCGACCGGCACAGCATCAAGAAGAACCTGATC
GGAGCCCTGCTGTTCGACAGCGGCGAAACAGCCGAGGCCACCCGGCTGAAGAGAACCGCCAGAAGAAGAT
ACACCAGACGGAAGAACCGGATCTGCTATCTGCAAGAGATCTTCAGCAACGAGATGGCCAAGGTGGACGA
CAGCTTCTTCCACAGACTGGAAGAGTCCTTCCTGGTGGAAGAGGATAAGAAGCACGAGCGGCACCCCATC
TTCGGCAACATCGTGGACGAGGTGGCCTACCACGAGAAGTACCCCACCATCTACCACCTGAGAAAGAAAC
TGGTGGACAGCACCGACAAGGCCGACCTGCGGCTGATCTATCTGGCCCTGGCCCACATGATCAAGTTCCG
GGGCCACTTCCTGATCGAGGGCGACCTGAACCCCGACAACAGCGACGTGGACAAGCTGTTCATCCAGCTG
GTGCAGACCTACAACCAGCTGTTCGAGGAAAACCCCATCAACGCCAGCGGCGTGGACGCCAAGGCCATCC
TGTCTGCCAGACTGAGCAAGAGCAGACGGCTGGAAAATCTGATCGCCCAGCTGCCCGGCGAGAAGAAGAA
TGGCCTGTTCGGAAACCTGATTGCCCTGAGCCTGGGCCTGACCCCCAACTTCAAGAGCAACTTCGACCTG
GCCGAGGATGCCAAACTGCAGCTGAGCAAGGACACCTACGACGACGACCTGGACAACCTGCTGGCCCAGA
TCGGCGACCAGTACGCCGACCTGTTTCTGGCCGCCAAGAACCTGTCCGACGCCATCCTGCTGAGCGACAT
CCTGAGAGTGAACACCGAGATCACCAAGGCCCCCCTGAGCGCCTCTATGATCAAGAGATACGACGAGCAC
CACCAGGACCTGACCCTGCTGAAAGCTCTCGTGCGGCAGCAGCTGCCTGAGAAGTACAAAGAGATTTTCT
TCGACCAGAGCAAGAACGGCTACGCCGGCTACATTGACGGCGGAGCCAGCCAGGAAGAGTTCTACAAGTT
CATCAAGCCCATCCTGGAAAAGATGGACGGCACCGAGGAACTGCTCGTGAAGCTGAACAGAGAGGACCTG
CTGCGGAAGCAGCGGACCTTCGACAACGGCAGCATCCCCCACCAGATCCACCTGGGAGAGCTGCACGCCA
TTCTGCGGCGGCAGGAAGATTTTTACCCATTCCTGAAGGACAACCGGGAAAAGATCGAGAAGATCCTGAC
CTTCCGCATCCCCTACTACGTGGGCCCTCTGGCCAGGGGAAACAGCAGATTCGCCTGGATGACCAGAAAG
AGCGAGGAAACCATCACCCCCTGGAACTTCGAGGAAGTGGTGGACAAGGGCGCTTCCGCCCAGAGCTTCA
TCGAGCGGATGACCAACTTCGATAAGAACCTGCCCAACGAGAAGGTGCTGCCCAAGCACAGCCTGCTGTA
CGAGTACTTCACCGTGTATAACGAGCTGACCAAAGTGAAATACGTGACCGAGGGAATGAGAAAGCCCGCC
TTCCTGAGCGGCGAGCAGAAAAAGGCCATCGTGGACCTGCTGTTCAAGACCAACCGGAAAGTGACCGTGA
AGCAGCTGAAAGAGGACTACTTCAAGAAAATCGAGTGCTTCGACTCCGTGGAAATCTCCGGCGTGGAAGA
TCGGTTCAACGCCTCCCTGGGCACATACCACGATCTGCTGAAAATTATCAAGGACAAGGACTTCCTGGAC
AATGAGGAAAACGAGGACATTCTGGAAGATATCGTGCTGACCCTGACACTGTTTGAGGACAGAGAGATGA
TCGAGGAACGGCTGAAAACCTATGCCCACCTGTTCGACGACAAAGTGATGAAGCAGCTGAAGCGGCGGAG
ATACACCGGCTGGGGCAGGCTGAGCCGGAAGCTGATCAACGGCATCCGGGACAAGCAGTCCGGCAAGACA
ATCCTGGATTTCCTGAAGTCCGACGGCTTCGCCAACAGAAACTTCATGCAGCTGATCCACGACGACAGCC
TGACCTTTAAAGAGGACATCCAGAAAGCCCAGGTGTCCGGCCAGGGCGATAGCCTGCACGAGCACATTGC
CAATCTGGCCGGCAGCCCCGCCATTAAGAAGGGCATCCTGCAGACAGTGAAGGTGGTGGACGAGCTCGTG
AAAGTGATGGGCCGGCACAAGCCCGAGAACATCGTGATCGAAATGGCCAGAGAGAACCAGACCACCCAGA
AGGGACAGAAGAACAGCCGCGAGAGAATGAAGCGGATCGAAGAGGGCATCAAAGAGCTGGGCAGCCAGAT
CCTGAAAGAACACCCCGTGGAAAACACCCAGCTGCAGAACGAGAAGCTGTACCTGTACTACCTGCAGAAT
GGGCGGGATATGTACGTGGACCAGGAACTGGACATCAACCGGCTGTCCGACTACGATGTGGACCATATCG
TGCCTCAGAGCTTTCTGAAGGACGACTCCATCGACAACAAGGTGCTGACCAGAAGCGACAAGAACCGGGG
CAAGAGCGACAACGTGCCCTCCGAAGAGGTCGTGAAGAAGATGAAGAACTACTGGCGGCAGCTGCTGAAC
GCCAAGCTGATTACCCAGAGAAAGTTCGACAATCTGACCAAGGCCGAGAGAGGCGGCCTGAGCGAACTGG
ATAAGGCCGGCTTCATCAAGAGACAGCTGGTGGAAACCCGGCAGATCACAAAGCACGTGGCACAGATCCT
GGACTCCCGGATGAACACTAAGTACGACGAGAATGACAAGCTGATCCGGGAAGTGAAAGTGATCACCCTG
AAGTCCAAGCTGGTGTCCGATTTCCGGAAGGATTTCCAGTTTTACAAAGTGCGCGAGATCAACAACTACC
ACCACGCCCACGACGCCTACCTGAACGCCGTCGTGGGAACCGCCCTGATCAAAAAGTACCCTAAGCTGGA
AAGCGAGTTCGTGTACGGCGACTACAAGGTGTACGACGTGCGGAAGATGATCGCCAAGAGCGAGCAGGAA
ATCGGCAAGGCTACCGCCAAGTACTTCTTCTACAGCAACATCATGAACTTTTTCAAGACCGAGATTACCC
TGGCCAACGGCGAGATCCGGAAGCGGCCTCTGATCGAGACAAACGGCGAAACCGGGGAGATCGTGTGGGA
TAAGGGCCGGGATTTTGCCACCGTGCGGAAAGTGCTGAGCATGCCCCAAGTGAATATCGTGAAAAAGACC
GAGGTGCAGACAGGCGGCTTCAGCAAAGAGTCTATCCTGCCCAAGAGGAACAGCGATAAGCTGATCGCCA
GAAAGAAGGACTGGGACCCTAAGAAGTACGGCGGCTTCGACAGCCCCACCGTGGCCTATTCTGTGCTGGT
GGTGGCCAAAGTGGAAAAGGGCAAGTCCAAGAAACTGAAGAGTGTGAAAGAGCTGCTGGGGATCACCATC
ATGGAAAGAAGCAGCTTCGAGAAGAATCCCATCGACTTTCTGGAAGCCAAGGGCTACAAAGAAGTGAAAA
AGGACCTGATCATCAAGCTGCCTAAGTACTCCCTGTTCGAGCTGGAAAACGGCCGGAAGAGAATGCTGGC
CTCTGCCGGCGAACTGCAGAAGGGAAACGAACTGGCCCTGCCCTCCAAATATGTGAACTTCCTGTACCTG
GCCAGCCACTATGAGAAGCTGAAGGGCTCCCCCGAGGATAATGAGCAGAAACAGCTGTTTGTGGAACAGC
ACAAGCACTACCTGGACGAGATCATCGAGCAGATCAGCGAGTTCTCCAAGAGAGTGATCCTGGCCGACGC
TAATCTGGACAAAGTGCTGTCCGCCTACAACAAGCACCGGGATAAGCCCATCAGAGAGCAGGCCGAGAAT
ATCATCCACCTGTTTACCCTGACCAATCTGGGAGCCCCTGCCGCCTTCAAGTACTTTGACACCACCATCG
ACCGGAAGAGGTACACCAGCACCAAAGAGGTGCTGGACGCCACCCTGATCCACCAGAGCATCACCGGCCT
GTACGAGACACGGATCGACCTGTCTCAGCTGGGAGGCGACAAAAGGCCGGCGGCCACGAAAAAGGCCGGC
CAGGCAAAAAAGAAAAAGGAATTCGGCAGTGGAGAGGGCAGAGGAAGTCTGCTAACATGCGGTGACGTCG
AGGAGAATCCTGGCCCAGTGAGCAAGGGCGAGGAGCTGTTCACCGGGGTGGTGCCCATCCTGGTCGAGCT
GGACGGCGACGTAAACGGCCACAAGTTCAGCGTGTCCGGCGAGGGCGAGGGCGATGCCACCTACGGCAAG
CTGACCCTGAAGTTCATCTGCACCACCGGCAAGCTGCCCGTGCCCTGGCCCACCCTCGTGACCACCCTGA
CCTACGGCGTGCAGTGCTTCAGCCGCTACCCCGACCACATGAAGCAGCACGACTTCTTCAAGTCCGCCAT
GCCCGAAGGCTACGTCCAGGAGCGCACCATCTTCTTCAAGGACGACGGCAACTACAAGACCCGCGCCGAG
GTGAAGTTCGAGGGCGACACCCTGGTGAACCGCATCGAGCTGAAGGGCATCGACTTCAAGGAGGACGGCA
ACATCCTGGGGCACAAGCTGGAGTACAACTACAACAGCCACAACGTCTATATCATGGCCGACAAGCAGAA
GAACGGCATCAAGGTGAACTTCAAGATCCGCCACAACATCGAGGACGGCAGCGTGCAGCTCGCCGACCAC
TACCAGCAGAACACCCCCATCGGCGACGGCCCCGTGCTGCTGCCCGACAACCACTACCTGAGCACCCAGT
CCGCCCTGAGCAAAGACCCCAACGAGAAGCGCGATCACATGGTCCTGCTGGAGTTCGTGACCGCCGCCGG
GATCACTCTCGGCATGGACGAGCTGTACAAGGAATTCTAACTAGAGCTCGCTGATCAGCCTCGACTGTGC
CTTCTAGTTGCCAGCCATCTGTTGTTTGCCCCTCCCCCGTGCCTTCCTTGACCCTGGAAGGTGCCACTCC
CACTGTCCTTTCCTAATAAAATGAGGAAATTGCATCGCATTGTCTGAGTAGGTGTCATTCTATTCTGGGG
GGTGGGGTGGGGCAGGACAGCAAGGGGGAGGATTGGGAAGAGAATAGCAGGCATGCTGGGGAGCGGCCGC
AGGAACCCCTAGTGATGGAGTTGGCCACTCCCTCTCTGCGCGCTCGCTCGCTCACTGAGGCCGGGCGACC
AAAGGTCGCCCGACGCCCGGGCTTTGCCCGGGCGGCCTCAGTGAGCGAGCGAGCGCGCAGCTGCCTGCAG
GGGCGCCTGATGCGGTATTTTCTCCTTACGCATCTGTGCGGTATTTCACACCGCATA
[95 nt withheld, positions 5728-5822]
T
[46 nt withheld, positions 5824-5869]
C
[141 nt withheld, positions 5871-6011]
CCTTTGACGTTGGAGTCCACGTTCTTT
[37 nt withheld, positions 6039-6075]
ACTCTATCTCGGGCTATTCTTTTGATTTATAAGGGATTTTGCCGATTTCGGTCTATTGGTTAAAAAATGA
GCTGATTTAACAAAAATTTAACGCGAATTTTAACAAAATATTAACGTTTACAATTTTATGGTGCACTCTC
AGTACAATCTGCTCTGATGCCGCATAGTTAAGCCAGCCCCGACACCCGCCAACACCCGCTGACGCGCCCT
GACGGGCTTGTCTGCTCCCGGCATCCGCTTACAGACAAGCTGTGACCGTCTCCGGGAGCTGCATGTGTCA
GAGGTTTTCACCGTCATCACCGAAACGCGCGAGACGAAAGGGCCTCGTGATACGCCTATTTTTATAGGTT
AATGTCATGATAATAATGGTTTCTTAGACGTCAGGTGGCACTTTTCGGGGAAATGTGCGCGGAACCCCTA
TTTGTTTATTTTTCTAAATACATTCAAATATGTATCCGCTCATGAGACAATAACCCTGATAAATGCTTCA
ATAATATTGAAAAAGGAAGAGTATGAGTATTCAACATTTCCGTGTCGCCCTTATTCCCTTTTTTGCGGCA
TTTTGCCTTCCTGTTTTTGCTCACCCAGAAACGCTGGTGAAAGTAAAAGATGCTGAAGATCAGTTGGGTG
CACGAGTGGGTTACATCGAACTGGATCTCAACAGCGGTAAGATCCTTGAGAGTTTTCGCCCCGAAGAACG
TTTTCCAATGATGAGCACTTTTAAAGTTCTGCTATGTGGCGCGGTATTATCCCGTATTGACGCCGGGCAA
GAGCAACTCGGTCGCCGCATACACTATTCTCAGAATGACTTGGTTGAGTACTCACCAGTCACAGAAAAGC
ATCTTACGGATGGCATGACAGTAAGAGAATTATGCAGTGCTGCCATAACCATGAGTGATAACACTGCGGC
CAACTTACTTCTGACAACGATCGGAGGACCGAAGGAGCTAACCGCTTTTTTGCACAACATGGGGGATCAT
GTAACTCGCCTTGATCGTTGGGAACCGGAGCTGAATGAAGCCATACCAAACGACGAGCGTGACACCACGA
TGCCTGTAGCAATGGCAACAACGTTGCGCAAACTATTAACTGGCGAACTACTTACTCTAGCTTCCCGGCA
ACAATTAATAGACTGGATGGAGGCGGATAAAGTTGCAGGACCACTTCTGCGCTCGGCCCTTCCGGCTGGC
TGGTTTATTGCTGATAAATCTGGAGCCGGTGAGCGTGGAAGCCGCGGTATCATTGCAGCACTGGGGCCAG
ATGGTAAGCCCTCCCGTATCGTAGTTATCTACACGACGGGGAGTCAGGCAACTATGGATGAACGAAATAG
ACAGATCGCTGAGATAGGTGCCTCACTGATTAAGCATTGGTAACTGTCAGACCAAGTTTACTCATATATA
CTTTAGATTGATTTAAAACTTCATTTTTAATTTAAAAGGATCTAGGTGAAGATCCTTTTTGATAATCTCA
TGACCAAAATCCCTTAACGTGAGTTTTCGTTCCACTGAGCGTCAGACCCCGTAGAAAAGATCAAAGGATC
TTCTTGAGATCCTTTTTTTCTGCGCGTAATCTGCTGCTTGCAAACAAAAAAACCACCGCTACCAGCGGTG
GTTTGTTTGCCGGATCAAGAGCTACCAACTCTTTTTCCGAAGGTAACTGGCTTCAGCAGAGCGCAGATAC
CAAATACTGTTCTTCTAGTGTAGCCGTAGTTAGGCCACCACTTCAAGAACTCTGTAGCACCGCCTACATA
CCTCGCTCTGCTAATCCTGTTACCAGTGGCTGCTGCCAGTGGCGATAAGTCGTGTCTTACCGGGTTGGAC
TCAAGACGATAGTTACCGGATAAGGCGCAGCGGTCGGGCTGAACGGGGGGTTCGTGCACACAGCCCAGCT
TGGAGCGAACGACCTACACCGAACTGAGATACCTACAGCGTGAGCTATGAGAAAGCGCCACGCTTCCCGA
AGGGAGAAAGGCGGACAGGTATCCGGTAAGCGGCAGGGTCGGAACAGGAGAGCGCACGAGGGAGCTTCCA
GGGGGAAACGCCTGGTATCTTTATAGTCCTGTCGGGTTTCGCCACCTCTGACTTGAGCGTCGATTTTTGT
GATGCTCGTCAGGGGGGCGGAGCCTATGGAAAAACGCCAGCAACGCGGCCTTTTTACGGTTCCTGGCCTT
TTGCTGGCCTTTTGCTCACATGTGAGGGCCTATTTCCCATGATTCCTTCATATTTGCATATACGATACAA
GGCTGTTAGAGAGATAATTGGAATTAATTTGACTGTAAACACAAAGATATTAGTACAAAATACGTGACGT
AGAAAGTAATAATTTCTTGGGTAGTTTGCAGTTTTAAAATTATGTTTTAAAATGGACTATCATATGCTTA
CCGTAACTTGAAAGTATTTCGATTTCTTGGCTTTATATATCTTGTGGAAAGGACGAAACACCGGCTAATA
CTTCAATTTGTTGTTTTAGAGCTAGAAATAGCAAGTTAAAATAAGGCTAGTCCGTTATCAACTTGAAAAA
GTGGCACCGAGTCGGTGCTTTTTTGTTTTAGAGCTAGAAATAGCAAGTTAAAATAAGGCTAGTCCGTTTT
TAGCGCGTGCGCCAATTCTGCAGACAAATGGCTCTAGAGGTACCCGTTACATAACTTACGGTAAATGGCC
CGCCTGGCTGACCGCCCAACGACCCCCGCCCATTGACGTCAATAGTAACGCCAATAGGGACTTTCCATTG
ACGTCAATGGGTGGAGTATTTACGGTAAACTGCCCACTTGGCAGTACATCAAGTGTATCATATGCCAAGT
ACGCCCCCTATTGACGTCAATGACGGTAAATGGCCCGCCTGGCATTGTGCCCAGTACATGACCTTATGGG
ACTTTCCTACTTGGCAGTACATCTACGTATTAGTCATCGCTATTACCATGGTCGAGGTGAGCCCCACGTT
CTGCTTCACTCTCCCCATCTCCCCCCCCTCCCCACCCCCAATTTTGTATTTATTTATTTTTTAATTATTT
TGTGCAGCGATGGGGGCGGGGGGGGGGG
